>Addgene plasmid #149324 | pDONR207 SARS-CoV-2 ORF7A_nostop | addgene full sequence | sequence record 296473 | Addgene NGS Result
GGTTCCTGGCCTTTTGCTGGCCTTTTGCTCACATGTTCTTTCCTGCGTTATCCCCTGATTCTGTGGATAA
CCGTATTACCGCTAGCCAGGAAGAGTTTGTAGAAACGCAAAAAGGCCATCCGTCAGGATGGCCTTCTGCT
TAGTTTGATGCCTGGCAGTTTATGGCGGGCGTCCTGCCCGCCACCCTCCGGGCCGTTGCTTCACAACGTT
CAAATCCGCTCCCGGCGGATTTGTCCTACTCAGGAGAGCGTTCACCGACAAACAACAGATAAAACGAAAG
GCCCAGTCTTCCGACTGAGCCTTTCGTTTTATTTGATGCCTGGCAGTTCCCTACTCTCGCGTTAACGCTA
GCATGGATCTCGGGCCCCAAATAATGATTTTATTTTGACTGATAGTGACCTGTTCGTTGCAACAAATTGA
TGAGCAATGCTTTTTTATAATGCCAACTTTGTACAAAAAAGTTGGCATGAAGATCATCCTGTTCCTGGCC
CTGATCACCCTGGCTACCTGCGAGCTGTACCACTACCAGGAATGCGTGCGCGGTACCACCGTGCTGCTGA
AGGAGCCTTGCAGCTCCGGCACCTACGAAGGAAACTCCCCCTTCCACCCTCTGGCCGACAACAAGTTCGC
TCTGACCTGCTTCTCTACTCAGTTCGCCTTCGCTTGCCCTGATGGTGTGAAGCACGTGTACCAGCTGCGC
GCCAGGTCTGTGAGCCCAAAGCTGTTCATCAGACAGGAGGAAGTGCAGGAGCTGTACAGCCCCATCTTCC
TGATCGTGGCCGCTATCGTGTTCATCACCCTGTGCTTCACCCTGAAGCGTAAGACCGAATACCCAACTTT
CTTGTACAAAGTTGGCATTATAAGAAAGCATTGCTTATCAATTTGTTGCAACGAACAGGTCACTATCAGT
CAAAATAAAATCATTATTTGCCATCCAGCTGCAGCTCTGGCCCGTGTCTCAAAATCTCTGATGTTACATT
GCACAAGATAAAAATATATCATCATGAACAATAAAACTGTCTGCTTACATAAACAGTAATACAAGGGGTG
TTATGAGCCATATTCAACGGGAAACGTCGAGGCCGCGATTAAATTCCAACATGGATGCTGATTTATATGG
GTATAAATGGGCTCGCGATAATGTCGGGCAATCAGGTGCGACAATCTATCGCTTGTATGGGAAGCCCGAT
GCGCCAGAGTTGTTTCTGAAACATGGCAAAGGTAGCGTTGCCAATGATGTTACAGATGAGATGGTCAGAC
TAAACTGGCTGACGGAATTTATGCCTCTTCCGACCATCAAGCATTTTATCCGTACTCCTGATGATGCATG
GTTACTCACCACTGCGATCCCCGGAAAAACAGCATTCCAGGTATTAGAAGAATATCCTGATTCAGGTGAA
AATATTGTTGATGCGCTGGCAGTGTTCCTGCGCCGGTTGCATTCGATTCCTGTTTGTAATTGTCCTTTTA
ACAGCGATCGCGTATTTCGTCTCGCTCAGGCGCAATCACGAATGAATAACGGTTTGGTTGATGCGAGTGA
TTTTGATGACGAGCGTAATGGCTGGCCTGTTGAACAAGTCTGGAAAGAAATGCATAAACTTTTGCCATTC
TCACCGGATTCAGTCGTCACTCATGGTGATTTCTCACTTGATAACCTTATTTTTGACGAGGGGAAATTAG
GCCGGGAAGCCGATCTCGGCTTGAACGAATTGTTAGGTGGCGGTACTTGGGTCGATATCAAAGTGCATCA
CTTCTTCCCGTATGCCCAACTTTGTATAGAGAGCCACTGCGGGATCGTCACCGTAATCTGCTTGCACGTA
GATCACATAAGCACCAAGCGCGTTGGCCTCATGCTTGAGGAGATTGATGAGCGCGGTGGCAATGCCCTGC
CTCCGGTGCTCGCCGGAGACTGCGAGATCATAGATATAGATCTCACTACGCGGCTGCTCAAACTTGGGCA
GAACGTAAGCCGCGAGAGCGCCAACAACCGCTTCTTGGTCGAAGGCAGCAAGCGCGATGAATGTCTTACT
ACGGAGCAAGTTCCCGAGGTAATCGGAGTCCGGCTGATGTTGGGAGTAGGTGGCTACGTCTCCGAACTCA
CGACCGAAAAGATCAAGAGCAGCCCGCATGGATTTGACTTGGTCAGGGCCGAGCCTACATGTGCGAATGA
TGCCCATACTTGAGCCACCTAACTTTGTTTTAGGGCGACTGCCCTGCTGCGTAACATCGTTGCTGCTGCG
TAACATCGTTGCTGCTCCATAACATCAAACATCGACCCACGGCGTAACGCGCTTGCTGCTTGGATGCCCG
AGGCATAGACTGTACAAAAAAACAGTCATAACAAGCCATGAAAACCGCCACTGCGCCGTTACCACCGCTG
CGTTCGGTCAAGGTTCTGGACCAGTTGCGTGAGCGCATACGCTACTTGCATTACAGTTTACGAACCGAAC
AGGCTTATGTCAACTGGGTTCGTGCCTTCATCCGTTTCCACGGTGTGCGTCACCCGGCAACCTTGGGCAG
CAGCGAAGTCGAGGCATTTCTGTCCTGGCTGGCGAACGAGCGCAAGGTTTCGGTCTCCACGCATCGTCAG
GCATTGGCGGCCTTGCTGTTCTTCTACGGCAAGGTGCTGTGCACGGATCTGCCCTGGCTTCAGGAGATCG
GAAGACCTCGGCCGTCGCGGCGCTTGCCGGTGGTGCTGACCCCGGATGAAGTGGTTCGCATCCTCGGTTT
TCTGGAAGGCGAGCATCGTTTGTTCGCCCAGGACTCTAGCTATAGTTCTAGTGGTTGGCTACTAATAGGT
TGTATTGATGTTGGACGAGTCGGAATCGCAGACCGATACCAGGATCTTGCCATCCTATGGAACTGCCTCG
GTGAGTTTTCTCCTTCATTACAGAAACGGCTTTTTCAAAAATATGGTATTGATAATCCTGATATGAATAA
ATTGCAGTTTCATTTGATGCTCGATGAGTTTTTCTAATCAGAATTGGTTAATTGGTTGTAACACTGGCAG
AGCATTACGCTGACTTGACGGGACGGCGCAAGCTCATGACCAAAATCCCTTAACGTGAGTTTTCGTTCCA
CTGAGCGTCAGACCCCGTAGAAAAGATCAAAGGATCTTCTTGAGATCCTTTTTTTCTGCGCGTAATCTGC
TGCTTGCAAACAAAAAAACCACCGCTACCAGCGGTGGTTTGTTTGCCGGATCAAGAGCTACCAACTCTTT
TTCCGAAGGTAACTGGCTTCAGCAGAGCGCAGATACCAAATACTGTTCTTCTAGTGTAGCCGTAGTTAGG
CCACCACTTCAAGAACTCTGTAGCACCGCCTACATACCTCGCTCTGCTAATCCTGTTACCAGTGGCTGCT
GCCAGTGGCGATAAGTCGTGTCTTACCGGGTTGGACTCAAGACGATAGTTACCGGATAAGGCGCAGCGGT
CGGGCTGAACGGGGGGTTCGTGCACACAGCCCAGCTTGGAGCGAACGACCTACACCGAACTGAGATACCT
ACAGCGTGAGCTATGAGAAAGCGCCACGCTTCCCGAAGGGAGAAAGGCGGACAGGTATCCGGTAAGCGGC
AGGGTCGGAACAGGAGAGCGCACGAGGGAGCTTCCAGGGGGAAACGCCTGGTATCTTTATAGTCCTGTCG
GGTTTCGCCACCTCTGACTTGAGCGTCGATTTTTGTGATGCTCGTCAGGGGGGCGGAGCCTATGGAAAAA
CGCCAGCAACGCGGCCTTTTTAC
Features (pLannotate 1.2.2; 12 found; start..end, strand, type, name):
     23..83      +  rep_origin     RSF ori (fragment): Plasmids containing the RSF 1030 origin of replication can be propagated in E. coli cells that contain additional plasmids with compatible origins.
    110..137     -  terminator     rrnB T2 terminator: transcription terminator T2 from the E. coli rrnB gene
    269..312     +  terminator     rrnB T1 terminator: Escherichia coli rrnB; transcription terminator T1 from the E. coli rrnB gene
    369..464     +  protein_bind   attL3: mutant version of attL; recombination site for the Gateway® LR reaction LR Clonase™
    467..829     +  CDS            NS7A_SARS2: Experimental evidence at protein level: Swiss-Prot protein existence level 1. Plays a role as antagonist of host tetherin (BST2), disrupting its antiviral effect. Acts by binding to BST2 thereby interfering with its glycosylation. May suppress small interfering RNA (siRNA). May bind to host ITGAL, thereby playing a role in attachment or modulation of leukocytes. From Severe acute respiratory syndrome coronavirus 2 (2019-nCoV) (SARS-CoV-2).
    831..930     -  protein_bind   attL2: mutant version of attL; recombination site for the Gateway® LR reaction LR Clonase™
   1053..1679    +  CDS            KanR (fragment): aminoglycoside phosphotransferase; aph(3')-Ia; confers resistance to kanamycin in bacteria or G418 (Geneticin®) in eukaryotes
   1713..2246    -  CDS            GmR: gentamycin acetyltransferase; aacC1; confers resistance to gentamycin
   2435..2463    -  promoter       Pc promoter: intI1 (promoter lies within the coding sequence); class 1 integron promoter
   2441..2788    -  CDS            YPR2_ECOLX (fragment): Protein predicted: Swiss-Prot protein existence level 4. From Escherichia coli.
   2793..2977    +  CDS            KanR (fragment): aminoglycoside phosphotransferase; aph(3')-Ia; confers resistance to kanamycin in bacteria or G418 (Geneticin®) in eukaryotes
   3120..3708    +  rep_origin     ori: high-copy-number ColE1/pMB1/pBR322/pUC origin of replication
