[The description below was written by a language model from this plasmid's Addgene catalogue record and pLannotate feature annotations shown in this document.]
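Description:
pDONR207 SARS-CoV-2 ORF7A_nostop is a Gateway-compatible entry clone built on the pDONR207 donor backbone and propagated in E. coli. The sequenced plasmid is 3,733 nt, smaller than the listed 5,585 bp empty backbone, as expected when the donor vector's selection cassette is replaced by a short insert during Gateway cloning. Replication relies on a high-copy ColE1/pUC-type origin, and selection is by gentamicin through the aacC1 gentamicin acetyltransferase gene, which lies downstream of a class 1 integron Pc promoter. The annotation also reports two kanamycin-resistance gene fragments flanking the gentamicin cassette and a short RSF origin fragment. These appear to be non-functional backbone remnants, and the catalogue lists gentamicin as the only resistance.

The payload is the 363 bp coding sequence of ORF7a from SARS-CoV-2 isolate Wuhan-Hu-1. It was made synthetically and codon-optimised, so it carries many synonymous changes relative to the viral genome. The ORF7a protein is annotated as an antagonist of the host restriction factor tetherin (BST2). The ORF sits between two attL recombination sites. The automated annotation labels the upstream one attL3 and the downstream one attL2, although attL1 would be the usual upstream site in a pDONR207-derived entry clone. The rrnB T1 and T2 terminators upstream insulate the insert from read-through transcription. No promoter drives the insert, because entry clones are not expression vectors. Instead, an LR recombination reaction transfers the ORF into destination vectors that supply the promoter and tags. Because the stop codon is omitted, this version suits destinations that add C-terminal fusions. It belongs to a collection of SARS-CoV-2 coding regions.
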