Addgene plasmid #149324: pDONR207 SARS-CoV-2 ORF7A_nostop
Purpose: Gateway-compatible Entry vector, with insert of ORF7A gene's CDS from SARS-CoV-2 isolate Wuhan-Hu-1. Does not contain stop codon.
Depositing lab: Fritz Roth. Depositing organization: Sinai Health System. Publication: A Comprehensive, Flexible Collection of SARS-CoV-2 Coding Regions. Kim DK, Knapp JJ, Kuang D, Chawla A, Cassonnet P, Lee H, Sheykhkarimli D, Samavarchi-Tehrani P, Abdouni H, Rayhan A, Li R, Pogoutse O, Coyaud E, van der Werf S, Demeret C, Gingras AC, Taipale M, Raught B, Jacob Y, Roth FP. G3 (Bethesda). 2020 Aug 6. pii: g3.120.401554. doi: 10.1534/g3.120.401554. PubMed 32763951.
Backbone
  Vector backbone: pDONR207
  Backbone manufacturer: Invitrogen
  Backbone size w/o insert (bp): 5585
  Vector type: Gateway-compatible Entry vector
Growth in bacteria
  Bacterial resistance: Gentamicin, 10 μg/mL
  Growth temperature: 37°C
  Growth strain: DH5alpha
  Copy number: Unknown
Gene/Insert
  Gene/Insert name: ORF7A
  Species: SARS-CoV-2 isolate Wuhan-Hu-1
  Insert size (bp): 363
  Mutation: Many synonymous changes due to codon optimization
  Entrez Gene: ORF7a (a.k.a. GU280_gp07)
  Cloning method: Gateway Cloning
  Sequencing primers: 5′ TCGCGTTAACGCTAGCATGGATCT; 3′ GTAACATCAGAGATTTTGAGACAC
Resource information
  A portion of this plasmid was derived from a plasmid made by: Synthesized from GenScript
Terms and licenses: Academic/Nonprofit Terms; Industry Terms
How to cite: pDONR207 SARS-CoV-2 ORF7A_nostop was a gift from Fritz Roth (Addgene plasmid # 149324 ; http://n2t.net/addgene:149324 ; RRID:Addgene_149324)
