>Addgene plasmid #149324 | pDONR207 SARS-CoV-2 ORF7A_nostop | depositor partial sequence | sequence record 291931 | Inserted CDS without stop codon
ATGAAGATCATCCTGTTCCTGGCCCTGATCACCCTGGCTACCTGCGAGCTGTACCACTACCAGGAATGCG
TGCGCGGTACCACCGTGCTGCTGAAGGAGCCTTGCAGCTCCGGCACCTACGAAGGAAACTCCCCCTTCCA
CCCTCTGGCCGACAACAAGTTCGCTCTGACCTGCTTCTCTACTCAGTTCGCCTTCGCTTGCCCTGATGGT
GTGAAGCACGTGTACCAGCTGCGCGCCAGGTCTGTGAGCCCAAAGCTGTTCATCAGACAGGAGGAAGTGC
AGGAGCTGTACAGCCCCATCTTCCTGATCGTGGCCGCTATCGTGTTCATCACCCTGTGCTTCACCCTGAA
GCGTAAGACCGAA
